Addgene plasmid #110047: pHH0103_XRCC4_XRCC4
Purpose: Protein expression and purification of XRCC4_XRCC4
Depositing lab: Sachdev Sidhu. Depositing organization: University of Toronto. Publication: Large-scale survey and database of high affinity ligands for peptide recognition modules. Teyra J, Kelil A, Jain S, Helmy M, Jajodia R, Hooda Y, Gu J, D'Cruz AA, Nicholson SE, Min J, Sudol M, Kim PM, Bader GD, Sidhu SS. Mol Syst Biol. 2020 Dec;16(12):e9310. doi: 10.15252/msb.20199310. PubMed 33438817.
Backbone
  Vector backbone: pHH0103
  Vector type: Bacterial Expression
Growth in bacteria
  Bacterial resistance: Ampicillin, 100 μg/mL
  Growth temperature: 37°C
  Growth strain: DH5alpha
  Copy number: Low Copy
Gene/Insert
  Gene/Insert name: XRCC4_XRCC4
  Species: H. sapiens (human)
  Entrez Gene: XRCC4 (a.k.a. SSMED, hXRCC4)
  Cloning method: Restriction Enzyme; 5′ cloning site Sfi1 (unknown if destroyed); 3′ cloning site Not1 (unknown if destroyed)
Terms and licenses: Academic/Nonprofit Terms; Industry Terms: Not Available to Industry
How to cite: pHH0103_XRCC4_XRCC4 was a gift from Sachdev Sidhu (Addgene plasmid # 110047 ; http://n2t.net/addgene:110047 ; RRID:Addgene_110047)
