[The description below was written by a language model from this plasmid's Addgene catalogue record and pLannotate feature annotations shown in this document.]
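Description:
pHH0103_XRCC4_XRCC4 is a bacterial expression plasmid built on the pHH0103 backbone for producing and purifying a domain of human XRCC4 in E. coli. It replicates from a ColE1/pBR322-type origin with an adjacent bom region, is selected with ampicillin through the β-lactamase gene and its native promoter, and is catalogued as low copy. It also carries an f1 phage origin, which sits within a disrupted rop gene.

The expression cassette is driven by the hybrid tac promoter followed by a lac operator. A lacI gene under the up-mutated lacIq promoter on the same plasmid supplies repressor, so expression is kept off until it is induced with IPTG. The open reading frame begins with a 6xHis tag, followed by Schistosoma japonicum glutathione S-transferase and then a fragment of XRCC4 of roughly 650 bp, cloned between SfiI and NotI sites. The product should therefore be a His-GST-XRCC4 fusion that can be captured on either nickel or glutathione resin. XRCC4 is a non-homologous end-joining factor that partners with DNA ligase IV, and only part of its coding sequence is annotated here.

An fd phage terminator lies immediately downstream of the insert. Beyond it are fragments of M13 gene III, a tetracycline resistance gene fragment and a tet promoter fragment. These appear to be non-functional remnants, suggesting the backbone derives from a phagemid display vector, although the record does not say so explicitly. The associated study surveyed high-affinity ligands for peptide recognition modules, consistent with the purified fusion serving as a binding target.
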