Features (pLannotate 1.2.2; 21 found; start..end, strand, type, name):
      1..29      +  promoter       tac promoter: strong E. coli promoter; hybrid between the trp and lac UV5 promoters
     37..53      +  protein_bind   lac operator: The lac repressor binds to the lac operator to inhibit transcription in E. coli. This inhibition can be relieved by adding lactose or isopropyl-β-D-thiogalactopyranoside (IPTG). lac repressor encoded by lacI
    138..155     +  CDS            6xHis: 6xHis affinity tag
    171..824     +  CDS            GST26_SCHJA: Experimental evidence at protein level: Swiss-Prot protein existence level 1. GST isoenzymes appear to play a central role in the parasite detoxification system. Other functions are also suspected including a role in increasing the solubility of haematin in the parasite gut. From Schistosoma japonicum (Blood fluke).
    906..1553    +  CDS            XRCC4 (fragment): XRCC4_HUMAN - Experimental evidence at protein level: Swiss-Prot protein existence level 1. Involved in DNA non-homologous end joining (NHEJ) required for double-strand break repair and V(D)J recombination. Binds to DNA and to DNA ligase IV (LIG4). The LIG4-XRCC4 complex is responsible for the NHEJ ligation step, and XRCC4 enhances the joining activity of LIG4. Binding of the LIG4-XRCC4 complex to DNA ends is dependent on the assembly of the DNA-dependent protein kinase complex DNA-PK to these DNA ends. From Homo sapiens (Human).
   1560..1607    +  terminator     fd terminator (sequence withheld): central terminator from bacteriophage fd (Otsuka and Kunisawa, 1982)
   1612..1824    +  CDS            M13 gene III (fragment) (sequence partly withheld): pIII; III; minor coat protein
   1839..2309    +  CDS            M13 gene III (fragment) (sequence partly withheld): pIII; III; minor coat protein
   2331..2401    +  CDS            TcR (fragment): tetracycline efflux protein; tet; confers resistance to tetracycline
   2643..3023    -  CDS            YPB1_ECOLX: Protein predicted: Swiss-Prot protein existence level 4. From Escherichia coli.
   3040..3191    +  CDS            rop (fragment): Rop protein, which maintains plasmids at low copy number; rop
   3227..3655    -  rep_origin     f1 ori (sequence partly withheld): f1 bacteriophage origin of replication; arrow indicates direction of (+) strand synthesis
   3664..3703    +  CDS            rop (fragment): Rop protein, which maintains plasmids at low copy number; rop
   3805..3945    +  misc_feature   bom: basis of mobility region from pBR322
   4131..4718    -  rep_origin     ori: high-copy-number ColE1/pMB1/pBR322/pUC origin of replication
   4889..5749    -  CDS            AmpR: β-lactamase; bla; confers resistance to ampicillin, carbenicillin, and related antibiotics
   5750..5854    -  promoter       AmpR promoter: bla
   5963..6040    +  promoter       lacIq promoter: lacI (mutant); In the lacIq allele, a single base change in the promoter boosts expression of the lacI gene about 10-fold.
   6041..7123    +  CDS            lacI: lac repressor; lacI; The lac repressor binds to the lac operator to inhibit transcription in E. coli. This inhibition can be relieved by adding lactose or isopropyl-β-D-thiogalactopyranoside (IPTG).
   7136..7157    +  protein_bind   CAP binding site: CAP binding activates transcription in the presence of cAMP. E. coli catabolite activator protein
   7176..7193    +  promoter       tet promoter (fragment): E. coli promoter for tetracycline efflux protein gene
>Addgene plasmid #110047 | pHH0103_XRCC4_XRCC4 | addgene full sequence | sequence record 217240 | Addgene NGS Result
TTGACAATTAATCATCGGCTCGTATAATGTGTGGAATTGTGAGCGGATAACAATTTCACACAGGAAACAG
CCAGTCCGTTTAGGTGTTTTCACGAGCACTTCACCAACAAGGACCATAGATTATGAAAATCGAAGAACAC
CATCACCATCACCATTCCAGCGGTAAGCTTATGTCCCCTATACTAGGTTATTGGAAAATTAAGGGCCTTG
TGCAACCCACTCGACTTCTTTTGGAATATCTTGAAGAAAAATATGAAGAGCATTTGTATGAGCGCGATGA
AGGTGATAAATGGCGAAACAAAAAGTTTGAATTGGGTTTGGAGTTTCCCAATCTTCCTTATTATATTGAT
GGTGATGTTAAATTAACACAGTCTATGGCCATCATACGTTATATAGCTGACAAGCACAACATGTTGGGTG
GTTGTCCAAAAGAGCGTGCAGAGATTTCAATGCTTGAAGGAGCGGTTTTGGATATTAGATACGGTGTTTC
GAGAATTGCATATAGTAAAGACTTTGAAACTCTCAAAGTTGATTTTCTTAGCAAGCTACCTGAAATGCTG
AAAATGTTCGAAGATCGTTTATGTCATAAAACATATTTAAATGGTGATCATGTAACCCATCCTGACTTCA
TGTTGTATGACGCTCTTGATGTTGTTTTATACATGGACCCAATGTGCCTGGATGCGTTCCCAAAATTAGT
TTGTTTTAAAAAACGTATTGAAGCTATCCCACAAATTGATAAGTACTTGAAATCCAGCAAGTATATAGCA
TGGCCTTTGCAGGGCTGGCAAGCCACGTTTGGTGGTGGCGACCATCCTCCAAAATCGGATCTGGAAGTTC
TGTTCCAGGGGCCCCTGTCCAGCGGTCTGGTTCCGCGTGGTTCCGGTACCGCGGCCCAGCCGGCCATGGA
ACGTAAAATTTCACGCATCCATCTGGTTAGCGAACCGTCCATTACCCACTTCCTGCAAGTCAGTTGGGAA
AAAACGCTGGAATCCGGCTTTGTGATCACCCTGACGGATGGCCATTCAGCATGGACCGGTACGGTTAGCG
AATCTGAAATTTCGCAAGAAGCAGATGACATGGCTATGGAAAAAGGCAAATATGTTGGTGAACTGCGTAA
AGCACTGCTGTCCGGCGCAGGTCCGGCTGATGTCTACACCTTCAACTTCTCAAAAGAATCGTGCTACTTT
TTCTTTGAGAAAAACCTGAAAGACGTGAGCTTCCGCCTGGGCTCTTTTAACCTGGAAAAAGTGGAAAATC
CGGCGGAAGTTATTCGTGAACTGATCTGCTATTGTCTGGATACCATCGCGGAAAACCAGGCCAAAAACGA
ACATCTGCAAAAAGAAAACGAACGTCTGCTGCGCGATTGGAATGACGTCCAGGGTCGTTTCGAAAAATGT
GTGAGCGCGAAAGAAGCCCTGGAAACCGATCTGTACAAACGTTTTATTCTGGTTCTGAACGAAAAGAAAA
CCAAAATCCGCTCTCTGCACAACAAACTGCTGAATGCGGCCCAGGAACGTGAAAAAGACATTAAACAAGA
AGGTGCGGCCGCATA
[142 nt withheld, positions 1556-1697]
C
[98 nt withheld, positions 1699-1796]
AGTTTGTACTGGTGACGAAACTCAGTGTCTAGCTAGAGTGGC
[149 nt withheld, positions 1839-1987]
T
[41 nt withheld, positions 1989-2029]
T
[62 nt withheld, positions 2031-2092]
A
[35 nt withheld, positions 2094-2128]
CCTCCCTCAATCGGTTGAATGTCGCCCTTTTGTCTTTGGCGCTGGTAAACCATATGAA
[86 nt withheld, positions 2187-2272]
T
[54 nt withheld, positions 2274-2327]
CTAGCGCCGCCCTATACCTTGTCTGCCTCCCCGCGTTGCGTCGCGGTGCATGGAGCCGGGCCACCTCGAC
CTGAATGGAAGCCGGCGGCACCTCGCTAACGGATTCACCACTCCAAGAATTGGAGCCAATCAATTCTTGC
GGAGAACTGTGAATGCGCAAACCAACCCTTGGCAGAACATATCCATCGCGTCCGCCATCTCCAGCAGCCG
CACGCGGCGCATCTCGGGCAGCGTTGGGTCCTGGCCACGGGTGCGCATGATCGTGCTCCTGTCGTTGAGG
ACCCGGCTAGGCTGGCGGGGTTGCCTTACTGGTTAGCAGAATGAATCACCGATACGCGAGCGAACGTGAA
GCGACTGCTGCTGCAAAACGTCTGCGACCTGAGCAACAACATGAATGGTCTTCGGTTTCCGTGTTTCGTA
AAGTCTGGAAACGCGGAAGTCAGCGCCCTGCACCATTATGTTCCGGATCTGCATCGCAGGATGCTGCTGG
CTACCCTGTGGAACACCTACATCTGTATTAACGAAGCGCTGGCATTGACCCTGAGTGATTTTTCTCTGGT
CCCGCCGCATCCATACCGCCAGTTGTTTACCCTCACAACGTTCCAGTAACCGGGCATGTTCATCATCAGT
AACCCGTATCGTGAGCATCCTCTCTCGTTTCATCGGTATCATTACCCCCATGAACAGAAATCCCCCTTAC
ACGGAGGCATCAGTGACCAAACAGGAAAAAACCGCCCTTAACATGGCCCGCTTTATCAGAAGCCAGACAT
TAACGCTTCTGGAGAAACTCAACGAGCTGGACGCGGATGAACAGGCAGACATCTGTGAATCGCTTCACGA
CCACGCTGATGAGCTTTACCGCAGGATCCGCGAAATTGTAAGCGTTAATATTTTGTTAAAATTCGCGTTA
AATTTTTGTTAAATCAGCTCATTTTTTAACCAATAGGCCGAAATCGGCAAAATCCCTTATAAATCAAAAG
AATAGACCGAGATAGGGT
[37 nt withheld, positions 3326-3362]
AAAGAACGTGGACTCCAACGTCAAAGG
[49 nt withheld, positions 3390-3438]
T
[91 nt withheld, positions 3440-3530]
G
[124 nt withheld, positions 3532-3655]
CGCGGATCCTGCCTCGCGCGTTTCGGTGATGACGGTGAAAACCTCTGACACATGCAGCTCCCGGAGACGG
TCACAGCTTGTCTGTAAGCGGATGCCGGGAGCAGACAAGCCCGTCAGGGCGCGTCAGCGGGTGTTGGCGG
GTGTCGGGGCGCAGCCATGACCCAGTCACGTAGCGATAGCGGAGTGTATACTGGCTTAACTATGCGGCAT
CAGAGCAGATTGTACTGAGAGTGCACCATATGCGGTGTGAAATACCGCACAGATGCGTAAGGAGAAAATA
CCGCATCAGGCGCTCTTCCGCTTCCTCGCTCACTGACTCGCTGCGCTCGGTCGTTCGGCTGCGGCGAGCG
GTATCAGCTCACTCAAAGGCGGTAATACGGTTATCCACAGAATCAGGGGATAACGCAGGAAAGAACATGT
GAGCAAAAGGCCAGCAAAAGGCCAGGAACCGTAAAAAGGCCGCGTTGCTGGCGTTTTTCCATAGGCTCCG
CCCCCCTGACGAGCATCACAAAAATCGACGCTCAAGTCAGAGGTGGCGAAACCCGACAGGACTATAAAGA
TACCAGGGTTTCCCCCTGGAAGCTCCCTCGTGCGCTCTCCTGTTCCGACCCTGCCGCTTACCGGATACCT
GTCCGCCTTTCTCCCTTCGGGAAGCGTGGCGCTTTCTCATAGCTCACGCTGTAGGTATCTCAGTTCGGTG
TAGGTCGTTCGCTCCAAGCTGGGCTGTGTGCACGAACCCCCCGTTCAGCCCGACCGCTGCGCCTTATCCG
GTAACTATCGTCTTGAGTCCAACCCGGTAAGACACGACTTATCGCCACTGGCAGCAGCCACTGGTAACAG
GATTAGCAGAGCGAGGTATGTAGGCGGTGCTACAGAGTTCTTGAAGTGGTGGCCTAACTACGGCTACACT
AGAAGGACAGTATTTGGTATCTGCGCTCTGCTGAAGCCAGTTACCTTCGGAAAAAGAGTTGGTAGCTCTT
GATCCGGCAAACAAACCACCGCTGGTAGCGGTGGTTTTTTTGTTTGCAAGCAGCAGATTACGCGCAGAAA
AAAAGGATCTCAAGAAGATCCTTTGATCTTTTCTACGGGGTCTGACGCTCAGTGGAACGAAAACTCACGT
TAAGGGATTTTGGTCATGAGATTATCAAAAAGGATCTTCACCTAGATCCTTTTAAATTAAAAATGAAGTT
TTAAATCAATCTAAAGTATATATGAGTAAACTTGGTCTGACAGTTACCAATGCTTAATCAGTGAGGCACC
TATCTCAGCGATCTGTCTATTTCGTTCATCCATAGTTGCCTGACTCCCCGTCGTGTAGATAACTACGATA
CGGGAGGGCTTACCATCTGGCCCCAGTGCTGCAATGATACCGCGAGACCCACGCTCACCGGCTCCAGATT
TATCAGCAATAAACCAGCCAGCCGGAAGGGCCGAGCGCAGAAGTGGTCCTGCAACTTTATCCGCCTCCAT
CCAGTCTATTAATTGTTGCCGGGAAGCTAGAGTAAGTAGTTCGCCAGTTAATAGTTTGCGCAACGTTGTT
GCCATTGCTGCAGGCATCGTGGTGTCACGCTCGTCGTTTGGTATGGCTTCATTCAGCTCCGGTTCCCAAC
GATCAAGGCGAGTTACATGATCCCCCATGTTGTGCAAAAAAGCGGTTAGCTCCTTCGGTCCTCCGATCGT
TGTCAGAAGTAAGTTGGCCGCAGTGTTATCACTCATGGTTATGGCAGCACTGCATAATTCTCTTACTGTC
ATGCCATCCGTAAGATGCTTTTCTGTGACTGGTGAGTACTCAACCAAGTCATTCTGAGAATAGTGTATGC
GGCGACCGAGTTGCTCTTGCCCGGCGTCAACACGGGATAATACCGCGCCACATAGCAGAACTTTAAAAGT
GCTCATCATTGGAAAACGTTCTTCGGGGCGAAAACTCTCAAGGATCTTACCGCTGTTGAGATCCAGTTCG
ATGTAACCCACTCGTGCACCCAACTGATCTTCAGCATCTTTTACTTTCACCAGCGTTTCTGGGTGAGCAA
AAACAGGAAGGCAAAATGCCGCAAAAAAGGGAATAAGGGCGACACGGAAATGTTGAATACTCATACTCTT
CCTTTTTCAATATTATTGAAGCATTTATCAGGGTTATTGTCTCATGAGCGGATACATATTTGAATGTATT
TAGAAAAATAAACAAATAGGGGTTCCGCGCACATTTCCCCGAAAAGTGCCACCTGACGTCTAAGAAACCA
TTATTATCATGACATTAACCTATAAAAATAGGCGTATCACGAGGCCCTTTCGTCTTCAAGAATTCCCGAC
ACCATCGAATGGTGCAAAACCTTTCGCGGTATGGCATGATAGCGCCCGGAAGAGAGTCAATTCAGGGTGG
TGAATGTGAAACCAGTAACGTTATACGATGTCGCAGAGTATGCCGGTGTCTCTTATCAGACCGTTTCCCG
CGTGGTGAACCAGGCCAGCCACGTTTCTGCGAAAACGCGGGAAAAAGTGGAAGCGGCGATGGCGGAGCTG
AATTACATTCCCAACCGCGTGGCACAACAACTGGCGGGCAAACAGTCGTTGCTGATTGGCGTTGCCACCT
CCAGTCTGGCCCTGCACGCGCCGTCGCAAATTGTCGCGGCGATTAAATCTCGCGCCGATCAACTGGGTGC
CAGCGTGGTGGTGTCGATGGTAGAACGAAGCGGCGTCGAAGCCTGTAAAGCGGCGGTGCACAATCTTCTC
GCGCAACGCGTCAGTGGGCTGATCATTAACTATCCGCTGGATGACCAGGATGCCATTGCTGTGGAAGCTG
CCTGCACTAATGTTCCGGCGTTATTTCTTGATGTCTCTGACCAGACACCCATCAACAGTATTATTTTCTC
CCATGAAGACGGTACGCGACTGGGCGTGGAGCATCTGGTCGCATTGGGTCACCAGCAAATCGCGCTGTTA
GCGGGCCCATTAAGTTCTGTCTCGGCGCGTCTGCGTCTGGCTGGCTGGCATAAATATCTCACTCGCAATC
AAATTCAGCCGATAGCGGAACGGGAAGGCGACTGGAGTGCCATGTCCGGTTTTCAACAAACCATGCAAAT
GCTGAATGAGGGCATCGTTCCCACTGCGATGCTGGTTGCCAACGATCAGATGGCGCTGGGCGCAATGCGC
GCCATTACCGAGTCCGGGCTGCGCGTTGGTGCGGATATCTCGGTAGTGGGATACGACGATACCGAAGACA
GCTCATGTTATATCCCGCCGTTAACCACCATCAAACAGGATTTTCGCCTGCTGGGGCAAACCAGCGTGGA
CCGCTTGCTGCAACTCTCTCAGGGCCAGGCGGTGAAGGGCAATCAGCTGTTGCCCGTCTCACTGGTGAAA
AGAAAAACCACCCTGGCGCCCAATACGCAAACCGCCTCTCCCCGCGCGTTGGCCGATTCATTAATGCAGC
TGGCACGACAGGTTTCCCGACTGGAAAGCGGGCAGTGAGCGCAACGCAATTAATGTAAGTTAGCTCACTC
ATTAGGCACAATTCTCATGTTTGACAGCTTATCATCGACTGCACGGTGCACCAATGCTTCTGGCGTCAGG
CAGCCATCGGAAGCTGTGGTATGGCTGTGCAGGTCGTAAATCACTGCATAATTCGTGTCGCTCAAGGCGC
ACTCCCGTTCTGGATAATGTTTTTTGCGCCGACATCATAACGGTTCTGGCAAATATTCTGAAATGAGCTG
