>Addgene plasmid #110047 | pHH0103_XRCC4_XRCC4 | depositor partial sequence | sequence record 206999 | pHH0103_XRCC4_XRCC4 sequence 660 bps
GGCCCAGCCGGCCATGGAACGTAAAATTTCACGCATCCATCTGGTTAGCGAACCGTCCATTACCCACTTC
CTGCAAGTCAGTTGGGAAAAAACGCTGGAATCCGGCTTTGTGATCACCCTGACGGATGGCCATTCAGCAT
GGACCGGTACGGTTAGCGAATCTGAAATTTCGCAAGAAGCAGATGACATGGCTATGGAAAAAGGCAAATA
TGTTGGTGAACTGCGTAAAGCACTGCTGTCCGGCGCAGGTCCGGCTGATGTCTACACCTTCAACTTCTCA
AAAGAATCGTGCTACTTTTTCTTTGAGAAAAACCTGAAAGACGTGAGCTTCCGCCTGGGCTCTTTTAACC
TGGAAAAAGTGGAAAATCCGGCGGAAGTTATTCGTGAACTGATCTGCTATTGTCTGGATACCATCGCGGA
AAACCAGGCCAAAAACGAACATCTGCAAAAAGAAAACGAACGTCTGCTGCGCGATTGGAATGACGTCCAG
GGTCGTTTCGAAAAATGTGTGAGCGCGAAAGAAGCCCTGGAAACCGATCTGTACAAACGTTTTATTCTGG
TTCTGAACGAAAAGAAAACCAAAATCCGCTCTCTGCACAACAAACTGCTGAATGCGGCCCAGGAACGTGA
AAAAGACATTAAACAAGAAGGTGCGGCCGC
